Addgene plasmid #53026: pHL1506
Purpose: PLlacO-1:RBS(st7):csrA
Depositing lab: Han Lim. Depositing organization: University of California, Berkeley. Publication: Rapid and robust signaling in the CsrA cascade via RNA-protein interactions and feedback regulation. Adamson DN, Lim HN. Proc Natl Acad Sci U S A. 2013 Aug 6;110(32):13120-5. doi: 10.1073/pnas.1308476110. Epub 2013 Jul 22. PubMed 23878244.
Backbone
  Vector backbone: unknown
  Backbone manufacturer: Lim lab
  Vector type: Bacterial Expression, Synthetic Biology
Growth in bacteria
  Bacterial resistance: Kanamycin, 50 μg/mL
  Growth temperature: 37°C
  Growth strain: DH5alpha
  Copy number: High Copy
Gene/Insert
  Gene/Insert name: csrA
  Species: E.coli
  Promoter: pLlac0-1
  Tag / fusion protein: RBS(st7) (N terminal on insert)
  Cloning method: Unknown
  Sequencing primers: 5′ K1 CAGTCATAGCCGAATAGCCT; 3′ AspTerm ACTGCTCACAAGAAAAAAGGCACG
Terms and licenses: Academic/Nonprofit Terms; Industry Terms: Not Available to Industry
How to cite: pHL1506 was a gift from Han Lim (Addgene plasmid # 53026 ; http://n2t.net/addgene:53026 ; RRID:Addgene_53026)
