[The description below was written by a language model from this plasmid's Addgene catalogue record.]
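Description:
pHL1506 is a bacterial expression plasmid built for synthetic biology work in Escherichia coli. It carries the E. coli csrA gene under the PLlacO-1 promoter. The backbone is a lab-made vector whose identity is listed as unknown, so the origin of replication is not stated. The record does describe the plasmid as high copy, and it is selected with kanamycin. No feature table accompanies the entry, so the position and orientation of individual elements cannot be described beyond the catalogue fields.

The payload is a simple inducible cassette written as PLlacO-1:RBS(st7):csrA. PLlacO-1 is a synthetic hybrid promoter that combines phage lambda PL core elements with lac operator sites. It is repressed by LacI and can be switched on with IPTG in strains that supply the repressor, which allows tunable transcription. Downstream sits a defined ribosome binding site designated st7. The record lists it in the tag field, but it is a translation initiation element rather than a protein fusion, and it sets the translation rate of the csrA coding sequence. CsrA, the carbon storage regulator, is a small RNA-binding protein that acts post-transcriptionally on target mRNAs and is itself sequestered by the small RNAs CsrB and CsrC.

The construct comes from a study of signaling dynamics and feedback in the CsrA regulatory cascade. Its use is therefore controlled, externally set expression of CsrA, for quantifying how the protein affects its RNA targets and the behaviour of the circuit.
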