>Addgene plasmid #53026 | pHL1506 | addgene partial sequence | sequence record 83975 | csrA-rev 5'-agtaactggactgctgggat-3'
CAGAAACTTCCTTCGGGGCATTTACGCCAATACGTACCTGGTTGCCCTTTACCCCTAAAACTGTCACGGT
GACCTCATCCCCAATCATGAGGGTCTCACCAACTCGACGAGTCAGAATCAGCATTTTTTTTCCTCCTTAC
CCGGGAGTATCTTGTTATCCGCTCACAATGTCAATGTTATCCGCTCACATTTATGGATCAGTCGACCTGC
AGTTCGAGACGTCGGAATTGCCAGCTGGGGCGCCCTCTGGTAAGGTTGGGAAGCCCTGCAAAGTAAACTG
GATGGCTTTCTTGCCGCCAAGGATCTGATGGCGCAGGGGATCAAGATCTGATCAAGAGACAGGATGAGGA
TCGTTTCGCATGATTGAACAAGGTGGATTGCACGCAGGTTCTCCGGCCGCTTGGGTGGAGAGGCTATTCG
GCTATGACTGGGCACAACAGACAATCGGCTGCTCTGATGCCGCCGTGTTCCGGCTGTCAGCGCAGGGGCG
CCCGGTTCTTTTTGTCAAGACCGACCTGTCCGGTGCCCTGAATGAACTGCAGGACGAGGCAGCGCGGCTA
TCGTGGCTGGCCACGACGGGCGTTCCTTGCGCAGCTGTGCTCGACGTTGTCACTGAAGCGGGAAGGGACT
GGCTGCTATTGGGCGAAGTGCCGGGGCAGGATCTCCTGTCATCTCACCTTGCTCCTGCCGAGAAAGTATC
CATCATGGCTGATGCAATGCGGCGGCTGCATACGCTTGATCCGGCTACCTGCCCATTCGACCACCAAGCG
AAACATCGCATCGAGCGAGCACGTACT
